>Addgene plasmid #138239 | pFP.R369 | addgene full sequence | sequence record 273509 | Addgene NGS Result
TGCCACCTGACGTCTAAGAAAAGGAATATTCAGCAATTTGCCCGTGCCGAAGAAAGGCCCACCCGTGAAG
GTGAGCCAGTGAGTTGATTGCTACGTAATTAGTTAGTTAGCCCTTAGTGACTCGAATTCGCGGCCGCTTC
TAGAGTTATGACAACTTGACGGCTACATCATTCACTTTTTCTTCACAACCGGCACGGAACTCGCTCGGGC
TGGCCCCGGTGCATTTTTTAAATACCCGCGAGAAATAGAGTTGATCGTCAAAACCAACATTGCGACCGAC
GGTGGCGATAGGCATCCGGGTGGTGCTCAAAAGCAGCTTCGCCTGGCTGATACGTTGGTCCTCGCGCCAG
CTTAAGACGCTAATCCCTAACTGCTGGCGGAAAAGATGTGACAGACGCGACGGCGACAAGCAAACATGCT
GTGCGACGCTGGCGATATCAAAATTGCTGTCTGCCAGGTGATCGCTGATGTACTGACAAGCCTCGCGTAC
CCGATTATCCATCGGTGGATGGAGCGACTCGTTAATCGCTTCCATGCGCCGCAGTAACAATTGCTCAAGC
AGATTTATCGCCAGCAGCTCCGAATAGCGCCCTTCCCCTTGCCCGGCGTTAATGATTTGCCCAAACAGGT
CGCTGAAATGCGGCTGGTGCGCTTCATCCGGGCGAAAGAACCCCGTATTGGCAAATATTGACGGCCAGTT
AAGCCATTCATGCCAGTAGGCGCGCGGACGAAAGTAAACCCACTGGTGATACCATTCGCGAGCCTCCGGA
TGACGACCGTAGTGATGAATCTCTCCTGGCGGGAACAGCAAAATATCACCCGGTCGGCAAACAAATTCTC
GTCCCTGATTTTTCACCACCCCCTGACCGCGAATGGTGAGATTGAGAATATAACCTTTCATTCCCAGCGG
TCGGTCGATAAAAAAATCGAGATAACCGTTGGCCTCAATCGGCGTTAAACCCGCCACCAGATGGGCATTA
AACGAGTATCCCGGCAGCAGGGGATCATTTTGCGCTTCAGCCATACTTTTCATACTCCCGCCATTCAGAG
AAGAAACCAATTGTCCATATTGCATCAGACATTGCCGTCACTGCGTCTTTTACTGGCTCTTCTCGCTAAC
CAAACCGGTAACCCCGCTTATTAAAAGCATTCTGTAACAAAGCGGGACCAAAGCCATGACAAAAACGCGT
AACAAAAGTGTCTATAATCACGGCAGAAAAGTCCACATTGATTATTTGCACGGCGTCACACTTTGCTATG
CCATAGCATTTTTATCCATAAGATTAGCGGATCCTACCTGACGCTTTTTATCGCAACTCTCTACTGTTTC
TCCATTACTAGAGATTAAAGAGGAGAAATACTAGATGGTGAGCAAGGGCGAAGAAGACAACATGGCCATC
ATCAAGGAGTTCATGCGCTTCAAGGTGCACATGGAGGGCTCCGTGAACGGCCACGAGTTCGAGATCGAGG
GCGAGGGCGAGGGCCGCCCCTACGAGGGCACCCAGACCGCCAAGCTGAAGGTGACCAAGGGTGGCCCCCT
GCCCTTCGCCTGGGACATCCTGTCCCCTCAGTTCATGTACGGCTCCAAGGCCTACGTGAAGCACCCCGCC
GACATCCCCGACTACTTGAAGCTGTCCTTCCCCGAGGGCTTCAAGTGGGAGCGCGTGATGAACTTCGAGG
ACGGCGGCGTGGTGACCGTGACCCAGGACTCCTCCTTGCAGGACGGCGAGTTCATCTACAAGGTGAAGCT
GCGCGGCACCAACTTCCCCTCCGACGGCCCCGTAATGCAGAAGAAGACCATGGGCTGGGAGGCCTCCTCC
GAGCGGATGTACCCCGAGGACAACCATGATTGCTCATGGACAAACGCACGGGCTGTTACCAGAAGGGGGT
TTGTACACGTTGACGATCTTACAACGGATGATGAGGTTATGTCTGTTGATGATCAGGGGCGTACGATTTG
GCAGCAAATAGACGAAGTGGTACGCTTCCCATTTAGCGGAACCTTATATTCACTGGGTGGCAGAGAAATT
AACGCCACAATAACTGCCAATCACCGCGTGGTCGGACTTAATCGCGAAAAAACTAAATGGGTGGAACATA
CACCAACGTCACTGCCGGGCAATAAGATGTGGGTGTACACAGCTGGGGAAGGGAGTGGAAGCGCCGGCTC
GGCGGCCGGTTCAGGCTTATACAAGAATACTGTGGAAGAAGTTGCATACGAAGGCGAAGTTTGGTGCCTG
AGAGTCCCTAACGGTCGTTTTTTCATTGAAGACGGTGGCAAGATTCACTTAACCGGAAATTCACGGGCGG
GCGCCCTGAAGGGCGAGATCAAGCAGAGGCTGAAGCTGAAGGACGGCGGCCACTACGACGCTGAGGTCAA
GACCACCTACAAGGCCAAGAAGCCCGTGCAGCTGCCCGGCGCCTACAACGTCAACATCAAGTTGGACATC
ACCTCCCACAACGAGGACTACACCATCGTGGAACAGTACGAACGCGCCGAGGGCCGCCACTCCACCGGCG
GCATGGACGAGCTGTACAAGCATCATCACCATCACCACTAATAATACTAGTAGCGGCCGCTGCAGGAGTC
ACTAAGGGTTAGTTAGTTAGATTAGCAGAAAGTCAAAAGCCTCCGACCGGAGGCTTTTGACTAAAACTTC
CCTTGGGGTTATCATTGGGGCTCACTCAAAGGCGGTAATCAGATAAAAAAAATCCTTAGCTTTCGCTAAG
GATGATTTCTGCTAGAGATGGAATAGACTGGATGGAGGCGGATAAAGTTGCAGGACCACTTCTGCGCTCG
GCCCTTCCGGCTGGCTGGTTTATTGCTGATAAATCTGGAGCCGGTGAGCGTGGGTCTCGCGGTATCATTG
CAGCACTGGGGCCAGATGGTAAGCCCTCCCGTATCGTAGTTATCTACACGACGGGGAGTCAGGCAACTAT
GGATGAACGAAATAGACAGATCGCTGAGATAGGTGCCTCACTGATTAAGCATTGGTAACTGTCAGACCAA
GTTTACTCATATATACTTTAGATTGATTTAAAACTTCATTTTTAATTTAAAAGGATCTAGGTGAAGATCC
TTTTTGATAATCTCATGACCAAAATCCCTTAACGTGAGTTTTCGTTCCACTGAGCGTCAGACCCCTTAAT
AAGATGATCTTCTTGAGATCGTTTTGGTCTGCGCGTAATCTCTTGCTCTGAAAACGAAAAAACCGCCTTG
CAGGGCGGTTTTCGAAGGTTCTCTGAGCTACCAACTCTTTGAACCGAGGTAACTGGCTTGGAGGAGCGCA
GTCACCAAAACTTGTCCTTTCAGTTTAGCCTTAACCGGCGCATGACTTCAAGACTAACTCCTCTAAATCA
ATTACCAGTGGCTGCTGCCAGTGGTGCTTTTGCATGTCTTTCCGGGTTGGACTCAAGACGATAGTTACCG
GATAAGGCGCAGCGGTCGGACTGAACGGGGGGTTCGTGCATACAGTCCAGCTTGGAGCGAACTGCCTACC
CGGAACTGAGTGTCAGGCGTGGAATGAGACAAACGCGGCCATAACAGCGGAATGACACCGGTAAACCGAA
AGGCAGGAACAGGAGAGCGCACGAGGGAGCCGCCAGGGGGAAACGCCTGGTATCTTTATAGTCCTGTCGG
GTTTCGCCACCACTGATTTGAGCGTCAGATTTCGTGATGCTTGTCAGGGGGGCGGAGCCTATGGAAAAAC
GGCTTTGCCGCGGCCCTCTCACTTCCCTGTTAAGTATCTTCCTGGCATCTTCCAGGAAATCTCCGCCCCG
TTCGTAAGCCATTTCCGCTCGCCGCAGTCGAACGACCGAGCGTAGCGAGTCAGTGAGCGAGGAAGCGGAA
TATATCCTGTATCACATATTCTGCTGACGCACCGGTGCAGCCTTTTTTCTCCTGCCACATGAAGCACTTC
ACTGACACCCTCATCAGTGCCAACATAGTAAGCCAGTATACACTCCGCTAGCGCTGAGGTCTGCCTCGTG
AAGAAGGTGTTGCTGACTCATACCAGGCCTGAATCGCCCCATCATCCAGCCAGAAAGTGAGGGAGCCACG
GTTGATGAGAGCTTTGTTGTAGGTGGACCAGTTGGTGATTTTGAACTTTTGCTTTGCCACGGAACGGTCT
GCGTTGTCGGGAAGATGCGTGATCTGATCCTTCAACTCAGCAAAAGTTCGATTTATTCAACAAAGCCACG
TTGTGTCTCAAAATCTCTGATGTTACATTGCACAAGATAAAAATATATCATCATGAACAATAAAACTGTC
TGCTTACATAAACAGTAATACAAGGGGTGTTTACTAGAGGAGATTCTCATGTTTGACAGCTTATCATCGA
TAAGCTTTAATGCGGTAGTTTATCACAGTTAAATTGCTAACGCAGTCAGGCACCGTGTATGAAATCTAAC
AATGCGCTCATCGTCATTCTCGGCACCGTCACCCTGGACGCTGTAGGCATAGGCTTGGTTATGCCGGTAC
TGCCGGGCCTCTTGCGGGATATCGTCCATTCCGACAGTATTGCCAGTCACTATGGCGTGCTGCTTGCGCT
CTATGCGTTGATGCAATTTCTTTGCGCACCCGTTCTCGGAGCCCTGTCCGACCGCTTTGGCCGCCGTCCA
GTCCTGCTCGCTTCGCTCCTTGGAGCCACTATCGACTACGCGATCATGGCGACCACACCCGTCCTGTGGA
TTCTCTACGCCGGACGCATCGTGGCGGGCATCACGGGTGCCACAGGTGCGGTTGCTGGTGCCTATATCGC
CGACATCACCGATGGGGAAGATCGGGCTCGCCACTTCGGGCTCATGAGCGCTTGTTTCGGCGTGGGTATG
GTGGCAGGCCCCGTGGCCGGGGGACTGTTGGGTGCCATCTCCTTGCATGCACCATTCCTTGCGGCGGCGG
TGCTCAACGGCCTCAACCTCCTCCTGGGCTGCTTCCTTATGCAGGAATCGCATAAGGGAGAGCGCCGTCC
GATGCCCTTGCGTGCCTTCAATCCAGTCAGCTCCTTCCGGTGGGCGCGGGGCATGACTATCGTCGCCGCA
CTTATGACTGTTTTCTTTATCATGCAACTCGTAGGACAGGTTCCGGCAGCGCTCTGGGTCATTTTCGGCG
AGGACCGCTTTCGCTGGAGCGCGACGATGATCGGCCTGTCGCTTGCGGTATTCGGAATCTTGCACGCCCT
CGCTCAAGCCTTCGTCACGGGCCCCGCCACCAAACGTTTCGGCGAGAAGCAGGCCATTATCGCGGGCATG
GCGGCCGACGCGCTGGGCTACGTCTTGCTGGCGTTCGCGACGCGCGGCTGGATGGCCTTCCCCATTATGA
TTCTTCTCGCTTCCGGCGGCATCGGTATGCCCGCGTTGCAGGCCATGCTGTCCCGCCAAGTAGATGACGA
CCATCAGGGACAGCTTCAAGGGTCGCTCGCGGCTCTTACCAGCCTCACTTCGATCATTGGACCGCTGATC
GTCACGGCGATTTATGCCGCCTCGGCGAGCACATGGAACGGGTTGGCATGGATTGTAGGTGCCGCCCTTT
ACCTTGTCTGCCTCCCCGCGTTGCGTCGCGGTGCATGGAGCCGGGCCACCTCGACCTAATAATACTAGCT
CCGGCAAAAAAACGGGCAAGGTGTCACCACCCTGCCCTTTTTCTTTAAAACCGAAAAGATTACTTCGCGT
T
Features (pLannotate 1.2.2; 16 found; start..end, strand, type, name):
     48..77      -  terminator     T3Te terminator: phage T3 early transcription terminator
    124..145     +  misc_feature   BioBrick prefix: BioBrick prefix for parts that do not start with "ATG"
    146..1024    -  CDS            araC: L-arabinose regulatory protein; araC
   1051..1335    +  promoter       araBAD promoter: araBAD; promoter of the L-arabinose operon of E. coli; the araC regulatory gene is transcribed in the opposite direction (Guzman et al., 1995)
   1365..1841    +  CDS            mCherry (fragment): monomeric derivative of DsRed fluorescent protein (Shaner et al., 2004) mammalian codon-optimized
   2310..2540    +  CDS            mCherry (fragment): monomeric derivative of DsRed fluorescent protein (Shaner et al., 2004) mammalian codon-optimized
   2565..2585    +  misc_feature   BioBrick suffix: universal suffix for all parts
   2621..2652    +  terminator     tonB terminator: bidirectional E. coli tonB-P14 transcription terminator
   2699..2739    -  terminator     bacterial terminator (fragment): putative bacterial transcription terminator
   2752..2997    +  CDS            bla(M) (fragment): β-lactamase lacking the signal sequence; bla(M); allows cytosolic expression of β-lactamase
   3163..3707    +  rep_origin     p15A ori: Plasmids containing the medium-copy-number p15A origin of replication can be propagated in E. coli cells that contain a second plasmid with the ColE1 origin.
   3795..3850    +  rep_origin     RSF ori (fragment): Plasmids containing the RSF 1030 origin of replication can be propagated in E. coli cells that contain additional plasmids with compatible origins.
   3949..3975    -  misc_feature   bom (fragment): basis of mobility region from pBR322
   4323..4351    +  promoter       tet promoter: E. coli promoter for tetracycline efflux protein gene
   4399..5587    +  CDS            TcR (fragment): tetracycline efflux protein; tet; confers resistance to tetracycline
   5600..5659    +  terminator     his operon terminator: This putative transcriptin terminator from the E. coli his operon has a 2-bp deletion introduced during synthesis. Its efficiency has not been determined.
