[The description below was written by a language model from this plasmid's Addgene catalogue record and pLannotate feature annotations shown in this document.]
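Description:
pFP.R369 is a low-copy bacterial expression plasmid built on the BioBrick vector pSB3T5, intended for synthetic biology work in E. coli. It replicates from a p15A origin, which is compatible with ColE1-type plasmids in the same cell, and is selected with tetracycline through a tet promoter-driven tetracycline efflux gene. The cloning region sits between the BioBrick prefix and suffix and is insulated by flanking transcription terminators (T3Te, tonB, his operon and another bacterial terminator). The annotation also picks up short fragments of β-lactamase, RSF origin and bom sequence in the backbone. These appear to be remnants rather than functional elements, and ampicillin resistance is not listed for this plasmid.

The payload is an arabinose-inducible reporter cassette. The araC regulator gene is encoded on the reverse strand, recorded as driven by the iPC promoter, and is transcribed divergently from the araBAD promoter, so expression of the downstream gene is controlled by L-arabinose. That gene is a synthetic fusion in which mCherry is divided into N-terminal and C-terminal portions, annotated as two separate mCherry fragments. The gap of roughly 470 bp between them corresponds to the MP-K-gp53 intein, which the annotation tool does not recognise. The insert name indicates short junction residues (NHD and SRA) at the intein boundaries, and the fusion ends in a C-terminal 6xHis tag.

Because the intein is contiguous within one polypeptide (in cis), its self-excision would ligate the two mCherry halves. Red fluorescence should therefore report splicing activity, and the His tag should permit detection or purification of the products. The plasmid belongs to a study characterising a library of orthogonal split inteins.
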