Addgene plasmid #138239: pFP.R369
Purpose: Expresses the split mCherry reporter interrupted by the MP-K-gp53 intein (in cis)
Depositing lab: Baojun Wang. Depositing organization: University of Edinburgh. Publication: An expanded library of orthogonal split inteins enables modular multi-peptide assemblies. Pinto F, Thornton EL, Wang B. Nat Commun. 2020 Mar 23;11(1):1529. doi: 10.1038/s41467-020-15272-2. PubMed 32251274.
Backbone
  Vector backbone: pSB3T5
  Backbone manufacturer: BioBrick vector, IGEM registry
  Backbone size w/o insert (bp): 3252
  Total vector size (bp): 5671
  Vector type: Bacterial Expression, Synthetic Biology
Growth in bacteria
  Bacterial resistance: Tetracycline, 10 μg/mL
  Growth temperature: 37°C
  Growth strain: DH5alpha
  Copy number: Low Copy
Gene/Insert 1
  Gene/Insert name: araC
  Insert size (bp): 930
  Entrez Gene: araC (a.k.a. b0064, ECK0065)
  Promoter: iPC
  Cloning method: Gibson Cloning
  Sequencing primers: 5′ VF2 - TGCCACCTGACGTCTAAGAA
Gene/Insert 2
  Gene/Insert name: mCherryN(NHD).MP-K-gp53*.(SRA)mCherryC.H6
  Species: Synthetic
  Insert size (bp): 1197
  Promoter: P(araBAD)
  Tag / fusion protein: 6xHis (C terminal on insert)
  Cloning method: Gibson Cloning
  Sequencing primers: 5′ araC_F2 - AACCCACTGGTGATACCATTCG; 3′ VR - ATTACCGCCTTTGAGTGAGC
Terms and licenses: Academic/Nonprofit Terms; Industry Terms: Not Available to Industry
How to cite: pFP.R369 was a gift from Baojun Wang (Addgene plasmid # 138239 ; http://n2t.net/addgene:138239 ; RRID:Addgene_138239)
